>Addgene plasmid #141571 | TFORF0303 | addgene full sequence | sequence record 400369 | Addgene NGS Result
TTAATGTAGTCTTATGCAATACTCTTGTAGTCTTGCAACATGGTAACGATGAGTTAGCAACATGCCTTAC
AAGGAGAGAAAAAGCACCGTGCATGCCGATTGGTGGAAGTAAGGTGGTACGATCGTGCCTTATTAGGAAG
GCAACAGACGGGTCTGACATGGATTGGACGAACCACTGAATTGCCGCATTGCAGAGATATTGTATTTAAG
TGCCTAGCTCGATACATAAACGGGTCTCTCTGGTTAGACCAGATCTGAGCCTGGGAGCTCTCTGGCTAAC
TAGGGAACCCACTGCTTAAGCCTCAATAAAGCTTGCCTTGAGTGCTTCAAGTAGTGTGTGCCCGTCTGTT
GTGTGACTCTGGTAACTAGAGATCCCTCAGACCCTTTTAGTCAGTGTGGAAAATCTCTAGCAGTGGCGCC
CGAACAGGGACTTGAAAGCGAAAGGGAAACCAGAGGAGCTCTCTCGACGCAGGACTCGGCTTGCTGAAGC
GCGCACGGCAAGAGGCGAGGGGCGGCGACTGGTGAGTACGCCAAAAATTTTGACTAGCGGAGGCTAGAAG
GAGAGAGATGGGTGCGAGAGCGTCAGTATTAAGCGGGGGAGAATTAGATCGCGATGGGAAAAAATTCGGT
TAAGGCCAGGGGGAAAGAAAAAATATAAATTAAAACATATAGTATGGGCAAGCAGGGAGCTAGAACGATT
CGCAGTTAATCCTGGCCTGTTAGAAACATCAGAAGGCTGTAGACAAATACTGGGACAGCTACAACCATCC
CTTCAGACAGGATCAGAAGAACTTAGATCATTATATAATACAGTAGCAACCCTCTATTGTGTGCATCAAA
GGATAGAGATAAAAGACACCAAGGAAGCTTTAGACAAGATAGAGGAAGAGCAAAACAAAAGTAAGACCAC
CGCACAGCAAGCGGCCGCTGATCTTCAGACCTGGAGGAGGAGATATGAGGGACAATTGGAGAAGTGAATT
ATATAAATATAAAGTAGTAAAAATTGAACCATTAGGAGTAGCACCCACCAAGGCAAAGAGAAGAGTGGTG
CAGAGAGAAAAAAGAGCAGTGGGAATAGGAGCTTTGTTCCTTGGGTTCTTGGGAGCAGCAGGAAGCACTA
TGGGCGCAGCGTCAATGACGCTGACGGTACAGGCCAGACAATTATTGTCTGGTATAGTGCAGCAGCAGAA
CAATTTGCTGAGGGCTATTGAGGCGCAACAGCATCTGTTGCAACTCACAGTCTGGGGCATCAAGCAGCTC
CAGGCAAGAATCCTGGCTGTGGAAAGATACCTAAAGGATCAACAGCTCCTGGGGATTTGGGGTTGCTCTG
GAAAACTCATTTGCACCACTGCTGTGCCTTGGAATGCTAGTTGGAGTAATAAATCTCTGGAACAGATTTG
GAATCACACGACCTGGATGGAGTGGGACAGAGAAATTAACAATTACACAAGCTTAATACACTCCTTAATT
GAAGAATCGCAAAACCAGCAAGAAAAGAATGAACAAGAATTATTGGAATTAGATAAATGGGCAAGTTTGT
GGAATTGGTTTAACATAACAAATTGGCTGTGGTATATAAAATTATTCATAATGATAGTAGGAGGCTTGGT
AGGTTTAAGAATAGTTTTTGCTGTACTTTCTATAGTGAATAGAGTTAGGCAGGGATATTCACCATTATCG
TTTCAGACCCACCTCCCAACCCCGAGGGGACCCATGCATTGCATCTCAATTAGTCAGCAACCAGGTGTGG
AAAGTCCCCAGGCTCCCCAGCAGGCAGAAGTATGCAAAGCATGCGTCTCAATTAGTCAGCAACCATAGTC
CCGCCCCTAACTCCGCCCATCCCGCCCCTAACTCCGCCCAGTTCCGCCCATTCTCCGCCCCATGGCTGAC
TAATTTTTTTTATTTATGCAGAGGCCGAGGCCGCCTCGGCCTCTGAGCTATTCCAGAAGTAGTGAGGAGG
CTTTTTTGGAGGCCTAGGCTTTTGCAAAAAGCTTTCTAGAGGTACCACCGGAGCTTACCATGACCGAGTA
CAAGCCCACGGTGCGCCTCGCCACCCGCGACGACGTCCCCAGGGCCGTACGCACCCTCGCCGCCGCGTTC
GCCGACTACCCCGCCACGCGCCACACCGTCGATCCGGACCGCCACATCGAGCGGGTCACCGAGCTGCAAG
AACTCTTCCTCACGCGCGTCGGGCTCGACATCGGCAAGGTGTGGGTCGCGGACGACGGCGCCGCCGTGGC
GGTCTGGACCACGCCGGAGAGCGTCGAAGCGGGGGCGGTGTTCGCCGAGATCGGCCCGCGCATGGCCGAG
TTGAGCGGTTCCCGGCTGGCCGCGCAGCAACAGATGGAAGGCCTCCTGGCGCCGCACCGGCCCAAGGAGC
CCGCGTGGTTCCTGGCCACCGTCGGCGTCTCGCCCGACCACCAGGGCAAGGGTCTGGGCAGCGCCGTCGT
GCTCCCCGGAGTGGAGGCGGCCGAGCGCGCCGGGGTGCCCGCCTTCCTGGAGACCTCCGCGCCCCGCAAC
CTCCCCTTCTACGAGCGGCTCGGCTTCACCGTCACCGCCGACGTCGAGGTGCCCGAAGGACCGCGCACCT
GGTGCATGACCCGCAAGCCCGGTGCCAGTTAACGAATTCTAGATCTTGAGACAAATGGCAGTATTCATCC
ACAATTTTAAAAGAAAAGGGGGGATTGGGGGGTACAGTGCAGGGGAAAGAATAGTAGACATAATAGCAAC
AGACATACAAACTAAAGAATTACAAAAACAAATTACAAAAATTCAAAATTTTCGGGTTTATTACAGGGAC
AGCAGAGATCCACTTTGGCGCCGGCTCGAGGCCTGCAGGTGCAAAGATGGATAAAGTTTTAAACAGAGAG
GAATCTTTGCAGCTAATGGACCTTCTAGGTCTTGAAAGGAGTGGGAATTGGCTCCGGTGCCCGTCAGTGG
GCAGAGCGCACATCGCCCACAGTCCCCGAGAAGTTGGGGGGAGGGGTCGGCAATTGAACCGGTGCCTAGA
GAAGGTGGCGCGGGGTAAACTGGGAAAGTGATGTCGTGTACTGGCTCCGCCTTTTTCCCGAGGGTGGGGG
AGAACCGTATATAAGTGCAGTAGTCGCCGTGAACGTTCTTTTTCGCAACGGGTTTGCCGCCAGAACACAG
GTAAGTGCCGTGTGTGGTTCCCGCGGGCCTGGCCTCTTTACGGGTTATGGCCCTTGCGTGCCTTGAATTA
CTTCCACCTGGCTGCAGTACGTGATTCTTGATCCCGAGCTTCGGGTTGGAAGTGGGTGGGAGAGTTCGAG
GCCTTGCGCTTAAGGAGCCCCTTCGCCTCGTGCTTGAGTTGAGGCCTGGCCTGGGCGCTGGGGCCGCCGC
GTGCGAATCTGGTGGCACCTTCGCGCCTGTCTCGCTGCTTTCGATAAGTCTCTAGCCATTTAAAATTTTT
GATGACCTGCTGCGACGCTTTTTTTCTGGCAAGATAGTCTTGTAAATGCGGGCCAAGATCTGCACACTGG
TATTTCGGTTTTTGGGGCCGCGGGCGGCGACGGGGCCCGTGCGTCCCAGCGCACATGTTCGGCGAGGCGG
GGCCTGCGAGCGCGGCCACCGAGAATCGGACGGGGGTAGTCTCAAGCTGGCCGGCCTGCTCTGGTGCCTG
GCCTCGCGCCGCCGTGTATCGCCCCGCCCTGGGCGGCAAGGCTGGCCCGGTCGGCACCAGTTGCGTGAGC
GGAAAGATGGCCGCTTCCCGGCCCTGCTGCAGGGAGCTCAAAATGGAGGACGCGGCGCTCGGGAGAGCGG
GCGGGTGAGTCACCCACACAAAGGAAAAGGGCCTTTCCGTCCTCAGCCGTCGCTTCATGTGACTCCACGG
AGTACCGGGCGCCGTCCAGGCACCTCGATTAGTTCTCGAGCTTTTGGAGTACGTCGTCTTTAGGTTGGGG
GGAGGGGTTTTATGCGATGGAGTTTCCCCACACTGAGTGGGTGGAGACTGAAGTTAGGCCAGCTTGGCAC
TTGATGTAATTCTCCTTGGAATTTGCCCTTTTTGAGTTTGGATCTTGGTTCATTCTCAAGCCTCAGACAG
TGGTTCAAAGTTTTTTTCTTCCATTTCAGGTGTCGTGAGGCTAGCACCGCCACCATGGTAGCAGCAATTG
CAGAGACAGATGAATCTGCAGAATCAGAAGGTGTAATTGATTCTCATAAACGTAGAGAAATCCTTTCACG
AAGACCCTCTTATAGGAAAATACTGAATGAACTGTCCTCTGATGTGCCTGGTGTTCCCAAGATTGAAGAA
GAGAGATCAGAGGAAGAAGGAACACCACCTAGTATTGCTACCATGGCAGTACCAACTAGCATATATCAGA
CTAGCACGGGGCAATACATTGCTATAGCCCAAGGTGGAACAATCCAGATTTCTAACCCAGGATCTGATGG
TGTTCAGGGACTGCAGGCATTAACAATGACAAATTCAGGAGCTCCTCCACCAGGTGCTACAATTGTACAG
TACGCAGCACAATCAGCTGATGGCACACAGCAGTTCTTTGTCCCAGGCAGCCAGGTTGTTGTTCAAGCTG
CCACTGGTGACATGCCAACTTACCAGATCCGAGCTCCTACTGCTGCTTTGCCACAGGGAGTGGTGATGGC
TGCATCGCCCGGAAGTTTGCACAGTCCCCAGCAGCTGGCAGAAGAAGCAACACGCAAACGAGAGCTGAGG
CTAATGAAAAACAGGGAAGCTGCCAAAGAATGTCGACGTCGAAAGAAAGAATATGTAAAATGTCTGGAGA
GCCGAGTTGCAGTGCTGGAAGTCCAGAACAAGAAGCTTATAGAGGAACTTGAAACCTTGAAAGACATTTG
TTCTCCCAAAACAGATTACTAGTAATGAACTAGTCCGTAACTTGAAAGTATTTCGATTTCTTGGCTTTAT
ATATCTTGTGGAAAGGACGACTGGGTGTATCAAATAGGAGCGATACGCGTTAAGTCGACAATCAACCTCT
GGATTACAAAATTTGTGAAAGATTGACTGGTATTCTTAACTATGTTGCTCCTTTTACGCTATGTGGATAC
GCTGCTTTAATGCCTTTGTATCATGCTATTGCTTCCCGTATGGCTTTCATTTTCTCCTCCTTGTATAAAT
CCTGGTTGCTGTCTCTTTATGAGGAGTTGTGGCCCGTTGTCAGGCAACGTGGCGTGGTGTGCACTGTGTT
TGCTGACGCAACCCCCACTGGTTGGGGCATTGCCACCACCTGTCAGCTCCTTTCCGGGACTTTCGCTTTC
CCCCTCCCTATTGCCACGGCGGAACTCATCGCCGCCTGCCTTGCCCGCTGCTGGACAGGGGCTCGGCTGT
TGGGCACTGACAATTCCGTGGTGTTGTCGGGGAAATCATCGTCCTTTCCTTGGCTGCTCGCCTGTGTTGC
CACCTGGATTCTGCGCGGGACGTCCTTCTGCTACGTCCCTTCGGCCCTCAATCCAGCGGACCTTCCTTCC
CGCGGCCTGCTGCCGGCTCTGCGGCCTCTTCCGCGTCTTCGCCTTCGCCCTCAGACGAGTCGGATCTCCC
TTTGGGCCGCCTCCCCGCGTCGACTTTAAGACCAATGACTTACAAGGCAGCTGTAGATCTTAGCCACTTT
TTAAAAGAAAAGGGGGGACTGGAAGGGCTAATTCACTCCCAACGAAGACAAGATCTGCTTTTTGCTTGTA
CTGGGTCTCTCTGGTTAGACCAGATCTGAGCCTGGGAGCTCTCTGGCTAACTAGGGAACCCACTGCTTAA
GCCTCAATAAAGCTTGCCTTGAGTGCTTCAAGTAGTGTGTGCCCGTCTGTTGTGTGACTCTGGTAACTAG
AGATCCCTCAGACCCTTTTAGTCAGTGTGGAAAATCTCTAGCAGTACGTATAGTAGTTCATGTCATCTTA
TTATTCAGTATTTATAACTTGCAAAGAAATGAATATCAGAGAGTGAGAGGAACTTGTTTATTGCAGCTTA
TAATGGTTACAAATAAAGCAATAGCATCACAAATTTCACAAATAAAGCATTTTTTTCACTGCATTCTAGT
TGTGGTTTGTCCAAACTCATCAATGTATCTTATCATGTCTGGCTCTAGCTATCCCGCCCCTAACTCCGCC
CATCCCGCCCCTAACTCCGCCCAGTTCCGCCCATTCTCCGCCCCATGGCTGACTAATTTTTTTTATTTAT
GCAGAGGCCGAGGCCGCCTCGGCCTCTGAGCTATTCCAGAAGTAGTGAGGAGGCTTTTTTGGAGGCCTAG
GGACGTACCCAATTCGCCCTATAGTGAGTCGTATTACGCGCGCTCACTGGCCGTCGTTTTACAACGTCGT
GACTGGGAAAACCCTGGCGTTACCCAACTTAATCGCCTTGCAGCACATCCCCCTTTCGCCAGCTGGCGTA
ATAGCGAAGAGGCCCGCACCGATCGCCCTTCCCAACAGTTGCGCAGCCTGAATGGCGAATGGG
[124 nt withheld, positions 6434-6557]
C
[91 nt withheld, positions 6559-6649]
A
[49 nt withheld, positions 6651-6699]
CCTTTGACGTTGGAGTCCACGTTCTTT
[37 nt withheld, positions 6727-6763]
ACCCTATCTCGGTCTATTCTTTTGATTTATAAGGGATTTTGCCGATTTCGGCCTATTGGTTAAAAAATGA
GCTGATTTAACAAAAATTTAACGCGAATTTTAACAAAATATTAACGCTTACAATTTAGGTGGCACTTTTC
GGGGAAATGTGCGCGGAACCCCTATTTGTTTATTTTTCTAAATACATTCAAATATGTATCCGCTCATGAG
ACAATAACCCTGATAAATGCTTCAATAATATTGAAAAAGGAAGAGTATGAGTATTCAACATTTCCGTGTC
GCCCTTATTCCCTTTTTTGCGGCATTTTGCCTTCCTGTTTTTGCTCACCCAGAAACGCTGGTGAAAGTAA
AAGATGCTGAAGATCAGTTGGGTGCACGAGTGGGTTACATCGAACTGGATCTCAACAGCGGTAAGATCCT
TGAGAGTTTTCGCCCCGAAGAACGTTTTCCAATGATGAGCACTTTTAAAGTTCTGCTATGTGGCGCGGTA
TTATCCCGTATTGACGCCGGGCAAGAGCAACTCGGTCGCCGCATACACTATTCTCAGAATGACTTGGTTG
AGTACTCACCAGTCACAGAAAAGCATCTTACGGATGGCATGACAGTAAGAGAATTATGCAGTGCTGCCAT
AACCATGAGTGATAACACTGCGGCCAACTTACTTCTGACAACGATCGGAGGACCGAAGGAGCTAACCGCT
TTTTTGCACAACATGGGGGATCATGTAACTCGCCTTGATCGTTGGGAACCGGAGCTGAATGAAGCCATAC
CAAACGACGAGCGTGACACCACGATGCCTGTAGCAATGGCAACAACGTTGCGCAAACTATTAACTGGCGA
ACTACTTACTCTAGCTTCCCGGCAACAATTAATAGACTGGATGGAGGCGGATAAAGTTGCAGGACCACTT
CTGCGCTCGGCCCTTCCGGCTGGCTGGTTTATTGCTGATAAATCTGGAGCCGGTGAGCGTGGGTCTCGCG
GTATCATTGCAGCACTGGGGCCAGATGGTAAGCCCTCCCGTATCGTAGTTATCTACACGACGGGGAGTCA
GGCAACTATGGATGAACGAAATAGACAGATCGCTGAGATAGGTGCCTCACTGATTAAGCATTGGTAACTG
TCAGACCAAGTTTACTCATATATACTTTAGATTGATTTAAAACTTCATTTTTAATTTAAAAGGATCTAGG
TGAAGATCCTTTTTGATAATCTCATGACCAAAATCCCTTAACGTGAGTTTTCGTTCCACTGAGCGTCAGA
CCCCGTAGAAAAGATCAAAGGATCTTCTTGAGATCCTTTTTTTCTGCGCGTAATCTGCTGCTTGCAAACA
AAAAAACCACCGCTACCAGCGGTGGTTTGTTTGCCGGATCAAGAGCTACCAACTCTTTTTCCGAAGGTAA
CTGGCTTCAGCAGAGCGCAGATACCAAATACTGTTCTTCTAGTGTAGCCGTAGTTAGGCCACCACTTCAA
GAACTCTGTAGCACCGCCTACATACCTCGCTCTGCTAATCCTGTTACCAGTGGCTGCTGCCAGTGGCGAT
AAGTCGTGTCTTACCGGGTTGGACTCAAGACGATAGTTACCGGATAAGGCGCAGCGGTCGGGCTGAACGG
GGGGTTCGTGCACACAGCCCAGCTTGGAGCGAACGACCTACACCGAACTGAGATACCTACAGCGTGAGCT
ATGAGAAAGCGCCACGCTTCCCGAAGGGAGAAAGGCGGACAGGTATCCGGTAAGCGGCAGGGTCGGAACA
GGAGAGCGCACGAGGGAGCTTCCAGGGGGAAACGCCTGGTATCTTTATAGTCCTGTCGGGTTTCGCCACC
TCTGACTTGAGCGTCGATTTTTGTGATGCTCGTCAGGGGGGCGGAGCCTATGGAAAAACGCCAGCAACGC
GGCCTTTTTACGGTTCCTGGCCTTTTGCTGGCCTTTTGCTCACATGTTCTTTCCTGCGTTATCCCCTGAT
TCTGTGGATAACCGTATTACCGCCTTTGAGTGAGCTGATACCGCTCGCCGCAGCCGAACGACCGAGCGCA
GCGAGTCAGTGAGCGAGGAAGCGGAAGAGCGCCCAATACGCAAACCGCCTCTCCCCGCGCGTTGGCCGAT
TCATTAATGCAGCTGGCACGACAGGTTTCCCGACTGGAAAGCGGGCAGTGAGCGCAACGCAATTAATGTG
AGTTAGCTCACTCATTAGGCACCCCAGGCTTTACACTTTATGCTTCCGGCTCGTATGTTGTGTGGAATTG
TGAGCGGATAACAATTTCACACAGGAAACAGCTATGACCATGATTACGCCAAGCGCGCAATTAACCCTCA
CTAAAGGGAACAAAAGCTGGAGCTGCAAGC
Features (pLannotate 1.2.2; 31 found; start..end, strand, type, name):
      5..231     +  promoter       RSV promoter: Rous sarcoma virus enhancer/promoter
    232..412     +  LTR            5' LTR (truncated): truncated 5' long terminal repeat (LTR) from HIV-1
    459..584     +  misc_feature   HIV-1 Ψ: packaging signal of human immunodeficiency virus type 1
    568..931     +  CDS            HIV-1 gag (fragment): gag protein from human immunodeficiency virus 1; gag
   1077..1310    +  misc_feature   RRE: The Rev response element (RRE) of HIV-1 allows for Rev-dependent mRNA export from the nucleus to the cytoplasm.
   1687..1713    +  CDS            Rev (fragment): human immunodeficiency virus 1 (HIV-1) Rev protein; rev; enhances nuclear export of unspliced and incompletely spliced viral mRNAs
   1720..1743    +  promoter       SV40 promoter (fragment): SV40 early promoter
   1744..1815    +  promoter       SV40 promoter (fragment): SV40 enhancer and early promoter
   1839..1974    +  rep_origin     SV40 ori: SV40 origin of replication
   2020..2616    +  CDS            PuroR (fragment): puromycin N-acetyltransferase; pac from Streptomyces; confers resistance to puromycin
   2665..2782    +  misc_feature   cPPT/CTS: central polypurine tract and central termination sequence of HIV-1
   2847..2913    +  CDS            small t antigen (fragment): SV40 (simian virus 40) small t antigen
   2920..4098    +  promoter       EF-1α promoter: strong constitutive promoter for human elongation factor EF-1α
   4118..4849    +  CDS            CREM (fragment): CREM_HUMAN - Experimental evidence at protein level: Swiss-Prot protein existence level 1. [Isoform 6]: May play a role in the regulation of the circadian clock: acts as a transcriptional repressor of the core circadian component PER1 by directly binding to cAMP response elements in its promoter. From Homo sapiens (Human).
   4865..4918    +  promoter       U6 promoter (fragment): RNA polymerase III promoter for human U6 snRNA
   4960..5548    +  misc_feature   WPRE: woodchuck hepatitis virus posttranscriptional regulatory element
   5599..5618    +  misc_feature   cPPT/CTS (fragment): central polypurine tract and central termination sequence of HIV-1
   5620..5853    +  LTR            3' LTR (ΔU3): self-inactivating 3' long terminal repeat (LTR) from HIV-1
   5931..6052    +  polyA_signal   SV40 poly(A) signal: SV40 polyadenylation signal
   6092..6227    +  rep_origin     SV40 ori: SV40 origin of replication
   6248..6266    -  promoter       T7 promoter: promoter for bacteriophage T7 RNA polymerase
   6274..6429    +  CDS            lacZα (fragment): LacZα fragment of β-galactosidase; lacZ fragment
   6434..6862    +  rep_origin     f1 ori (sequence partly withheld): f1 bacteriophage origin of replication; arrow indicates direction of (+) strand synthesis
   6915..7019    +  promoter       AmpR promoter: bla
   7020..7880    +  CDS            AmpR: β-lactamase; bla; confers resistance to ampicillin, carbenicillin, and related antibiotics
   8051..8639    +  rep_origin     ori: high-copy-number ColE1/pMB1/pBR322/pUC origin of replication
   8822..8914    +  CDS            lacI (fragment): lac repressor; lacI; The lac repressor binds to the lac operator to inhibit transcription in E. coli. This inhibition can be relieved by adding lactose or isopropyl-β-D-thiogalactopyranoside (IPTG).
   8927..8948    +  protein_bind   CAP binding site: CAP binding activates transcription in the presence of cAMP. E. coli catabolite activator protein
   8963..8993    +  promoter       lac promoter: promoter for the E. coli lac operon
   9001..9017    +  protein_bind   lac operator: The lac repressor binds to the lac operator to inhibit transcription in E. coli. This inhibition can be relieved by adding lactose or isopropyl-β-D-thiogalactopyranoside (IPTG). lac repressor encoded by lacI
   9062..9080    +  promoter       T3 promoter: promoter for bacteriophage T3 RNA polymerase
