[The description below was written by a language model from this plasmid's Addgene catalogue record and pLannotate feature annotations shown in this document.]
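Description:
TFORF0303 is a third-generation-style, self-inactivating lentiviral expression plasmid built on the pLX_TRC317 backbone, designed to overexpress the human transcription factor CREM (cAMP responsive element modulator) in mammalian cells. It is propagated in E. coli through a high-copy ColE1/pUC-type origin with ampicillin selection (AmpR/bla); an f1 origin and remnants of a lac/lacZα cloning region flanked by T3 and T7 promoters are carried over from the bacterial backbone. Because of the repeated LTR sequences, the depositor cautions that recombination can occur during bacterial propagation.

The viral portion begins with an RSV promoter fused to a truncated HIV-1 5' LTR, which drives Tat-independent transcription of the genomic RNA in packaging cells. It is followed by the Ψ packaging signal with a partial gag sequence and the Rev response element for nuclear export of the unspliced genome. An SV40 early promoter/origin drives the puromycin N-acetyltransferase gene for selection of transduced cells, and a cPPT/CTS element aids nuclear import of the provirus. Downstream, the EF-1α promoter drives the synthesized CREM ORF, whose transcript references are given in the depositor comments; the annotation matches it to human CREM. A WPRE then enhances transcript stability and expression, and the ΔU3 3' LTR and an SV40 poly(A) signal close the cassette. The record states that the construct carries a unique 24-bp barcode. This is not annotated separately in the feature table, and the short U6 promoter fragment called just after the ORF may simply be a sequence match in that region. The plasmid belongs to a barcoded transcription factor ORF collection in which the barcodes identify individual factors in pooled overexpression screens, such as those exploring directed differentiation.
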