Addgene plasmid #141571: TFORF0303
Purpose: Lentiviral vector for overexpressing the CREM transcription factor ORF with a unique 24-bp barcode. Barcodes facilitate identification of transcription factors in pooled screens.
Depositing lab: Feng Zhang. Depositing organization: Broad Institute. Publication: A transcription factor atlas of directed differentiation. Joung J, Ma S, Tay T, Geiger-Schuller KR, Kirchgatterer PC, Verdine VK, Guo B, Arias-Garcia MA, Allen WE, Singh A, Kuksenko O, Abudayyeh OO, Gootenberg JS, Fu Z, Macrae RK, Buenrostro JD, Regev A, Zhang F. Cell. 2023 Jan 5;186(1):209-229.e26. doi: 10.1016/j.cell.2022.11.026. PubMed 36608654.
Backbone
  Vector backbone: pLX_TRC317
  Backbone manufacturer: Broad Institute Genetic Perturbation Platform
  Backbone size w/o insert (bp): 8264
  Vector type: Mammalian Expression, Lentiviral
  Selectable markers: Puromycin
Growth in bacteria
  Bacterial resistance: Ampicillin, 100 μg/mL
  Growth temperature: 37°C
  Growth strain: NEB Stable
  Copy number: High Copy
Gene/Insert
  Gene/Insert name: CREM
  Species: H. sapiens (human)
  Insert size (bp): 839
  Entrez Gene: CREM (a.k.a. CREM-2, ICER, hCREM-2)
  Promoter: EF1a
  Cloning method: Unknown
  Sequencing primers: 5′ GGGTGGAGACTGAAGTTAGGCCAG; 3′ CACATAGCGTAAAAGGAGCAACATAG
Terms and licenses: Academic/Nonprofit Terms; Industry Terms: Not Available to Industry
Depositor comments: NM_182769,ENST00000342105 . The transcription factor ORF portion of this plasmid was synthesized by Genewiz. Please test multiple small colonies in case of plasmid recombination. To make this collection available in a timely manner, a portion of this collection was not fully sequenced by Addgene. If an Addgene verified full plasmid sequence is not available, please contact us prior to placing an order to request the full sequence.
How to cite: TFORF0303 was a gift from Feng Zhang (Addgene plasmid # 141571 ; http://n2t.net/addgene:141571 ; RRID:Addgene_141571)
