>Addgene plasmid #141571 | TFORF0303 | depositor partial sequence | sequence record 276850 | Insert
ACCGCCACCATGGTAGCAGCAATTGCAGAGACAGATGAATCTGCAGAATCAGAAGGTGTAATTGATTCTC
ATAAACGTAGAGAAATCCTTTCACGAAGACCCTCTTATAGGAAAATACTGAATGAACTGTCCTCTGATGT
GCCTGGTGTTCCCAAGATTGAAGAAGAGAGATCAGAGGAAGAAGGAACACCACCTAGTATTGCTACCATG
GCAGTACCAACTAGCATATATCAGACTAGCACGGGGCAATACATTGCTATAGCCCAAGGTGGAACAATCC
AGATTTCTAACCCAGGATCTGATGGTGTTCAGGGACTGCAGGCATTAACAATGACAAATTCAGGAGCTCC
TCCACCAGGTGCTACAATTGTACAGTACGCAGCACAATCAGCTGATGGCACACAGCAGTTCTTTGTCCCA
GGCAGCCAGGTTGTTGTTCAAGCTGCCACTGGTGACATGCCAACTTACCAGATCCGAGCTCCTACTGCTG
CTTTGCCACAGGGAGTGGTGATGGCTGCATCGCCCGGAAGTTTGCACAGTCCCCAGCAGCTGGCAGAAGA
AGCAACACGCAAACGAGAGCTGAGGCTAATGAAAAACAGGGAAGCTGCCAAAGAATGTCGACGTCGAAAG
AAAGAATATGTAAAATGTCTGGAGAGCCGAGTTGCAGTGCTGGAAGTCCAGAACAAGAAGCTTATAGAGG
AACTTGAAACCTTGAAAGACATTTGTTCTCCCAAAACAGATTACTAGTAATGAACTAGTCCGTAACTTGA
AAGTATTTCGATTTCTTGGCTTTATATATCTTGTGGAAAGGACGACTGGGTGTATCAAATAGGAGCGAT
