>Addgene plasmid #141571 | TFORF0303 | depositor partial sequence | sequence record 276851 | Barcode
CTGGGTGTATCAAATAGGAGCGAT
